>Addgene plasmid #187387 | pBAD_mCherry | addgene full sequence | sequence record 370389 | Addgene NGS Result
CCACGATGCGTCCGGCGTAGAGGATCTGCTCATGTTTGACAGCTTATCATCGATGCATAATGTGCCTGTC
AAATGGACGAAGCAGGGATTCTGCAAACCCTATGCTACTCCGTCAAGCCGTCAATTGTCTGATTCGTTAC
CAATTATGACAACTTGACGGCTACATCATTCACTTTTTCTTCACAACCGGCACGGAACTCGCTCGGGCTG
GCCCCGGTGCATTTTTTAAATACCCGCGAGAAATAGAGTTGATCGTCAAAACCAACATTGCGACCGACGG
TGGCGATAGGCATCCGGGTGGTGCTCAAAAGCAGCTTCGCCTGGCTGATACGTTGGTCCTCGCGCCAGCT
TAAGACGCTAATCCCTAACTGCTGGCGGAAAAGATGTGACAGACGCGACGGCGACAAGCAAACATGCTGT
GCGACGCTGGCGATATCAAAATTGCTGTCTGCCAGGTGATCGCTGATGTACTGACAAGCCTCGCGTACCC
GATTATCCATCGGTGGATGGAGCGACTCGTTAATCGCTTCCATGCGCCGCAGTAACAATTGCTCAAGCAG
ATTTATCGCCAGCAGCTCCGAATAGCGCCCTTCCCCTTGCCCGGCGTTAATGATTTGCCCAAACAGGTCG
CTGAAATGCGGCTGGTGCGCTTCATCCGGGCGAAAGAACCCCGTATTGGCAAATATTGACGGCCAGTTAA
GCCATTCATGCCAGTAGGCGCGCGGACGAAAGTAAACCCACTGGTGATACCATTCGCGAGCCTCCGGATG
ACGACCGTAGTGATGAATCTCTCCTGGCGGGAACAGCAAAATATCACCCGGTCGGCAAACAAATTCTCGT
CCCTGATTTTTCACCACCCCCTGACCGCGAATGGTGAGATTGAGAATATAACCTTTCATTCCCAGCGGTC
GGTCGATAAAAAAATCGAGATAACCGTTGGCCTCAATCGGCGTTAAACCCGCCACCAGATGGGCATTAAA
CGAGTATCCCGGCAGCAGGGGATCATTTTGCGCTTCAGCCATACTTTTCATACTCCCGCCATTCAGAGAA
GAAACCAATTGTCCATATTGCATCAGACATTGCCGTCACTGCGTCTTTTACTGGCTCTTCTCGCTAACCA
AACCGGTAACCCCGCTTATTAAAAGCATTCTGTAACAAAGCGGGACCAAAGCCATGACAAAAACGCGTAA
CAAAAGTGTCTATAATCACGGCAGAAAAGTCCACATTGATTATTTGCACGGCGTCACACTTTGCTATGCC
ATAGCATTTTTATCCATAAGATTAGCGGATCCTACCTGACGCTTTTTATCGCAACTCTCTACTGTTTCTC
CATACCCGTTTTTTTGGGCTAGCAGGAGGTAAGGAGGTTATAAAAAATGGTGAGCAAGGGCGAGGAGGAT
AACATGGCCATCATCAAGGAGTTCATGCGCTTCAAGGTGCACATGGAGGGCTCCGTGAACGGCCACGAGT
TCGAGATCGAGGGCGAGGGCGAGGGCCGCCCCTACGAGGGCACCCAGACCGCCAAGCTGAAGGTGACCAA
GGGTGGCCCCCTGCCCTTCGCCTGGGACATCCTGTCCCCTCAGTTCATGTACGGCTCCAAGGCCTACGTG
AAGCACCCCGCCGACATCCCCGACTACATGAAGCTGTCCTTCCCCGAGGGCTTCAAGTGGGAGCGCGTGA
TGAACTTCGAGGACGGCGGCGTGGTGACCGTGACCCAGGACTCCTCCCTGCAGGACGGCGAGTTCATCTA
CAAGGTGAAGCTGCGCGGCACCAACTTCCCCTCCGACGGCCCCGTAATGCAGAAGAAGACCATGGGCTGG
GAGGCCTCCTCCGAGCGGATGTACCCCGAGGACGGCGCCCTGAAGGGCGAGATCAAGCAGAGGCTGAAGC
TGAAGGACGGCGGCCACTACGACGCTGAGGTCAAGACCACCTACAAGGCCAAGAAGCCCGTGCAGCTGCC
CGGCGCCTACAACGTCAACATCAAGTTGGACATCACCTCCCACAACGAGGACTACACCATCGTGGAACAG
TACGAACGCGCCGAGGGCCGCCACTCCACCGGCGGCATGGACGAGCTGTACAAGTAATAGAGTCGACCTG
CAGGCATGCAAGCTTGGCTGTTTTGGCGGATGAGAGAAGATTTTCAGCCTGATACAGATTAAATCAGAAC
GCAGAAGCGGTCTGATAAAACAGAATTTGCCTGGCGGCAGTAGCGCGGTGGTCCCACCTGACCCCATGCC
GAACTCAGAAGTGAAACGCCGTAGCGCCGATGGTAGTGTGGGGTCTCCCCATGCGAGAGTAGGGAACTGC
CAGGCATCAAATAAAACGAAAGGCTCAGTCGAAAGACTGGGCCTTTCGTTTTATCTGTTGTTTGTCGGTG
AACGCTCTCCTGAGTAGGACAAATCCGCCGGGAGCGGATTTGAACGTTGCGAAGCAACGGCCCGGAGGGT
GGCGGGCAGGACGCCCGCCATAAACTGCCAGGCATCAAATTAAGCAGAAGGCCATCCTGACGGATGGCCT
TTTTGCGTTTCTACAAACTCTTTTGTTTATTTTTCTAAATACATTCAAATATGTATCCGCTCATGAGACA
ATAACCCTGATAAATGCTTCAATAATATTGAAAAAGGAAGAGTATGAGTATTCAACATTTCCGTGTCGCC
CTTATTCCCTTTTTTGCGGCATTTTGCCTTCCTGTTTTTGCTCACCCAGAAACGCTGGTGAAAGTAAAAG
ATGCTGAAGATCAGTTGGGTGCACGAGTGGGTTACATCGAACTGGATCTCAACAGCGGTAAGATCCTTGA
GAGTTTTCGCCCCGAAGAACGTTTTCCAATGATGAGCACTTTTAAAGTTCTGCTATGTGGCGCGGTATTA
TCCCGTRTTGACGCCGGGCAAGAGCAACTCGGTCGCCGCATACACTATTCTCAGAATGACTTGGTTGAGT
ACTCACCAGTCACAGAAAAGCATCTTACGGATGGCATGACAGTAAGAGAATTATGCAGTGCTGCCATAAC
CATGAGTGATAACACTGCGGCCAACTTACTTCTGACAACGATCGGAGGACCGAAGGAGCTAACCGCTTTT
TTGCACAACATGGGGGATCATGTAACTCGCCTTGATCGTTGGGAACCGGAGCTGAATGAAGCCATACCAA
ACGACGAGCGTGACACCACGATGCCTGTAGCAATGGCAACAACGTTGCGCAAACTATTAACTGGCGAACT
ACTTACTCTAGCTTCCCGGCAACAATTAATAGACTGGATGGAGGCGGATAAAGTTGCAGGACCACTTCTG
CGCTCGGCCCTTCCGGCTGGCTGGTTTATTGCTGATAAATCTGGAGCCGGTGAGCGTGGGTCTCGCGGTA
TCATTGCAGCACTGGGGCCAGATGGTAAGCCCTCCCGTATCGTAGTTATCTACACGACGGGGAGTCAGGC
AACTATGGATGAACGAAATAGACAGATCGCTGAGATAGGTGCCTCACTGATTAAGCATTGGTAACTGTCA
GACCAAGTTTACTCATATATACTTTAGATTGATT
[125 nt withheld, positions 3535-3659]
C
[141 nt withheld, positions 3661-3801]
CCTTTGACGTTGGAGTCCACGTTCTTT
[37 nt withheld, positions 3829-3865]
ACCCTATCTCGGGCTATTCTTTTGATTTATAAGGGATTTTGCCGATTTCGGCCTATTGGTTAAAAAATGA
GCTGATTTAACAAAAATTTAACGCGAATTTTAACAAAATATTAACGTTTACAATTTAAAAGGATCTAGGT
GAAGATCCTTTTTGATAATCTCATGACCAAAATCCCTTAACGTGAGTTTTCGTTCCACTGAGCGTCAGAC
CCCGTAGAAAAGATCAAAGGATCTTCTTGAGATCCTTTTTTTCTGCGCGTAATCTGCTGCTTGCAAACAA
AAAAACCACCGCTACCAGCGGTGGTTTGTTTGCCGGATCAAGAGCTACCAACTCTTTTTCCGAAGGTAAC
TGGCTTCAGCAGAGCGCAGATACCAAATACTGTCCTTCTAGTGTAGCCGTAGTTAGGCCACCACTTCAAG
AACTCTGTAGCACCGCCTACATACCTCGCTCTGCTAATCCTGTTACCAGTGGCTGCTGCCAGTGGCGATA
AGTCGTGTCTTACCGGGTTGGACTCAAGACGATAGTTACCGGATAAGGCGCAGCGGTCGGGCTGAACGGG
GGGTTCGTGCACACAGCCCAGCTTGGAGCGAACGACCTACACCGAACTGAGATACCTACAGCGTGAGCTA
TGAGAAAGCGCCACGCTTCCCGAAGGGAGAAAGGCGGACAGGTATCCGGTAAGCGGCAGGGTCGGAACAG
GAGAGCGCACGAGGGAGCTTCCAGGGGGAAACGCCTGGTATCTTTATAGTCCTGTCGGGTTTCGCCACCT
CTGACTTGAGCGTCGATTTTTGTGATGCTCGTCAGGGGGGCGGAGCCTATGGAAAAACGCCAGCAACGCG
GCCTTTTTACGGTTCCTGGCCTTTTGCTGGCCTTTTGCTCACATGTTCTTTCCTGCGTTATCCCCTGATT
CTGTGGATAACCGTATTACCGCCTTTGAGTGAGCTGATACCGCTCGCCGCAGCCGAACGACCGAGCGCAG
CGAGTCAGTGAGCGAGGAAGCGGAAGAGCGCCTGATGCGGTATTTTCTCCTTACGCATCTGTGCGGTATT
TCACACCGCATAGGGTCATGGCTGCGCCCCGACACCCGCCAACACCCGCTGACGCGCCCTGACGGGCTTG
TCTGCTCCCGGCATCCGCTTACAGACAAGCTGTGACCGTCTCCGGGAGCTGCATGTGTCAGAGGTTTTCA
CCGTCATCACCGAAACGCGCGAGGCAGAAGGAGATGGCGCCCAACAGTCCCCCGGCCACGGGGCCTGCCA
CCATACCCACGCCGAAACAAGCGCTCATGAGCCCGAAGTGGCGAGCCCGATCTTCCCCATCGGTGATGTC
GGCGATATAGGCGCCAGCAACCGCACCTGTGGCGCCGGTGATGCCGG
Features (pLannotate 1.2.2; 15 found; start..end, strand, type, name):
     36..54      +  promoter       tet promoter (fragment): E. coli promoter for tetracycline efflux protein gene
    144..1022    -  CDS            araC: L-arabinose regulatory protein; araC
   1049..1333    +  promoter       araBAD promoter: araBAD; promoter of the L-arabinose operon of E. coli; the araC regulatory gene is transcribed in the opposite direction (Guzman et al., 1995)
   1377..2086    +  CDS            mCherry (fragment): monomeric derivative of DsRed fluorescent protein (Shaner et al., 2004) mammalian codon-optimized
   2088..2115    +  misc_feature   MCS (fragment): pUC18/19 multiple cloning site
   2199..2314    +  ncRNA          5S rRNA: Accession: RF00001 - 5S ribosomal RNA
   2318..2404    +  terminator     rrnB T1 terminator: Escherichia coli rrnB; transcription terminator T1 from the E. coli rrnB gene
   2496..2523    +  terminator     rrnB T2 terminator: transcription terminator T2 from the E. coli rrnB gene
   2542..2633    +  promoter       AmpR promoter: bla
   2634..3494    +  CDS            AmpR: β-lactamase; bla; confers resistance to ampicillin, carbenicillin, and related antibiotics
   3536..3916    +  rep_origin     M13 ori (sequence partly withheld): M13 bacteriophage origin of replication; arrow indicates direction of (+) strand synthesis
   4102..4690    +  rep_origin     ori: high-copy-number ColE1/pMB1/pBR322/pUC origin of replication
   4876..4927    -  misc_feature   bom (fragment): basis of mobility region from pBR322
   5043..5082    -  CDS            rop (fragment): Rop protein, which maintains plasmids at low copy number; rop
   5083..26      -  CDS            TcR (fragment) (across the origin): tetracycline efflux protein; tet; confers resistance to tetracycline
