[The description below was written by a language model from this plasmid's Addgene catalogue record and pLannotate feature annotations shown in this document.]
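Description:
pBAD_mCherry is a 5,242 nt bacterial expression plasmid built on a pBAD backbone for arabinose-inducible production of the red fluorescent protein mCherry. It is propagated in E. coli under ampicillin selection, provided by a β-lactamase gene (AmpR) driven by its own bla promoter. Replication depends on a ColE1/pMB1-family origin. The automated annotation labels this origin generically as high-copy, whereas the catalogue entry lists the plasmid as low copy. Only a short fragment of the rop gene is detected, so the record does not settle what determines copy number. An M13 phage origin is also present, which in principle allows single-stranded DNA production with helper phage. Short remnants of the pBR322 bom region, the tetracycline resistance gene and the tet promoter appear to be non-functional leftovers of the backbone's lineage.

The expression cassette follows the classic pBAD layout. The araC regulator gene is transcribed divergently from the araBAD promoter, and its product represses the promoter in the absence of L-arabinose and activates it when the sugar is added, giving tunable, tightly controlled expression. Downstream of the promoter lies the mCherry coding sequence, a monomeric DsRed derivative annotated as mammalian codon-optimised and inserted by Gibson cloning. It is followed by a remnant of a pUC-type multiple cloning site. Transcription is terminated by the rrnB region, comprising a 5S rRNA segment and the T1 and T2 terminators. No epitope or purification tags are annotated. The stated purpose is simply arabinose-inducible expression of mCherry, which makes the plasmid suitable for fluorescently labelling bacteria or reporting on induction. The record does not specify a more particular application.
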