Addgene plasmid #187387: pBAD_mCherry
Purpose: arabinose-inducible expression of mCherry
Depositing lab: Roi Avraham. Depositing organization: Weizmann Institute of Science.
Backbone
  Vector backbone: pBAD
  Vector type: Bacterial Expression
Growth in bacteria
  Bacterial resistance: Ampicillin, 100 μg/mL
  Growth temperature: 37°C
  Growth strain: DH5alpha
  Copy number: Low Copy
Gene/Insert
  Gene/Insert name: mCherry
  Species: Synthetic
  Cloning method: Gibson Cloning
Terms and licenses: Academic/Nonprofit Terms; Industry Terms: Not Available to Industry
How to cite: pBAD_mCherry was a gift from Roi Avraham (Addgene plasmid # 187387 ; http://n2t.net/addgene:187387 ; RRID:Addgene_187387)
